>Addgene plasmid #92327 | pJL005 | addgene full sequence | sequence record 190312 | Addgene NGS Result
CCGCACCGATCGCCCTTCCCAACAGTTGCCTAAGAAACCATTATTATCATGACATTAACCTATAAAAATA
GGCGTATCACGAGGCCCTTTCGTCTTCACCTCGAGAAATCATAAAAAATTTATTTGCTTTGTGAGCGGAT
AACAATTATAATAGATTCAATTGTGAGCGGATAACAATTTCACACAGAATTCATTAAAGAGGAGAAATTA
ACTACTAGTATGTTTGAACCAATGGAACTTACCAATGACGCGGTGATTAAAGTCATCGGCGTCGGCGGCG
GCGGCGGTAATGCTGTTGAACACATGGTGCGCGAGCGCATTGAAGGTGTTGAATTCTTCGCGGTAAATAC
CGATGCACAAGCGCTGCGTAAAACAGCGGTTGGACAGACGATTCAAATCGGTAGCGGTATCACCAAAGGA
CTGGGCGCTGGCGCTAATCCAGAAGTTGGCCGCAATGCGGCTGATGAGGATCGCGATGCATTGCGTGCGG
CGCTGGAAGGTGCAGACATGGTCTTTATTGCTGCGGGTATGGGTGGTGGTACCGGTACAGGTGCAGCACC
AGTCGTCGCTGAAGTGGCAAAAGATTTGGGTATCCTGACCGTTGCTGTCGTCACTAAGCCTTTCAACTTT
GAAGGCAAGAAGCGTATGGCATTCGCGGAGCAGGGGATCACTGAACTGTCCAAGCATGTGGACTCTCTGA
TCACTATCCCGAACGACAAACTGCTGAAAGTTCTGGGCCGCGGTATCTCCCTGCTGGATGCGTTTGGCGC
AGCGAACGATGTACTGAAAGGCGCTGTGCAAGGTATCGCTGAACTGATTACTCGTCCGGGTTTGATGAAC
GTGGACTTTGCAGACGTACGCACCGTAATGTCTGAGATGGGCTACGCAATGATGGGTTCTGGCGTGGCGA
GCGGTGAAGACCGTGCGGAAGAAGCTGCTGAAATGGCTATCTCTTCTCCGCTGCTGGAAGATATCGACCT
GTCTGGCGCGCGCGGCGTGCTGGTTAACATCACGGCGGGCTTCGATCTGCGTCTGGATGAGTTCGAAACG
GTAGGTAACACCATCCGTGCATTTGCTTCCGACAACGCGACTGTGGTTATCGGTACTTCTCTTGACCCGG
ATATGAATGACGAGCTGCGCGTAACCGTTGTTGCGACAGGTATCGGCATGGACAAACGTCCTGAAATCAC
TCTGGTGACCAATAAGCAGGTTCAGCAGCCAGTGATGGATCGCTACCAGCAGCATGGGATGGCTCCGCTG
ACCCAGGAGCAGAAGCCGGTTGCTAAAGTCGTGAATGACAATGCGCCGCAAACTGCGAAAGAGCCGGATT
ATCTGGATATCCCAGCATTCCTGCGTAAGCAAGCTGATGGATCCGCTGGCTCCGCTGCTGGTTCTGGCGA
ATTCATGAGTGCGATTAAGCCAGACATGAAGATCAAACTCCGTATGGAAGGCAACGTAAACGGGCACCAC
TTTGTGATCGACGGAGATGGTACAGGCAAGCCTTTTGAGGGAAAACAGAGTATGGATCTTGAAGTCAAAG
AGGGCGGACCTCTGCCTTTTGCCTTTGATATCCTGACCACTGCATTCCATTACGGCAACAGGGTATTCGC
CAAATATCCAGACAACATACAAGACTATTTTAAGCAGTCGTTTCCTAAGGGGTATTCGTGGGAACGAAGC
TTGACTTTCGAAGACGGGGGCATTTGCAATGCCAGAAACGACATAACAATGGAAGGGGACACTTTCTATA
ATAAAGTTCGATTTTATGGTACCAACTTTCCCGCCAATGGTCCAGTTATGCAGAAGAAGACGCTGAAATG
GGAGCCCTCCACTGAGAAAATGTATGTGCGTGATGGAGTGCTGACGGGTGATATTGAAATGGCTTTGTTG
CTTGAAGGAAATGCCCATTACCGATGTGACTTCAGAACTACTTACAAAGCTAAGGAGAAGGGTGTCAAGT
TACCAGGCGCACACTTTGTGGACCACTGCATTGAGATTTTAAGCCATGACAAAGATTACAACAAGGTTAA
GCTGTATGAGCATGCTGTTGCTCATTCTGGATTGCCTGACAATGCCAGACGATAAGCGGCCGCTAAGGGT
CGACCTGCAGCCAAGCTTAATTAGCTGAGCTTGGACTCCTGTTGATAGATCCAGTAATGACCTCAGAACT
CCATCTGGATTTGTTCAGAACGCTCGGTTGCCGCCGGGCGTTTTTTATTGGTGAGAATCCAAGCTAGGGG
AATTCATCGTGACTGACTGACGATCTGCCTCGCGCGTTTCGGTGATGACGGTGAAAACCTCTGACACATG
CAGCTCCCGGAGACGGTCACAGCTTGTCTGTAAGCGGATGCCGGGAGCAGACAAGCCCGTCAGGGCGCGT
CAGCGGGTGTTGGCGGGTGTCGGGGCGCAGCCATGACCCGGTCACGTAGCGATAGCGGAGTGTATAATTC
TTGAAGACGAAAGGGCCTCGTGATACGCCTATTTTTATAGGTTAATGTCATGATAATAATGGTTTCTTAG
GATCCGGGATGTCCGGCGGTGCTTTTGCCGTTACGCACCACCCCGTCAGTAGCTGAACAGGAGGGACAGC
TGATAGAAACAGAAGCCACTGGAGCACCTCAAAAACACCATCATACACTAAATCAGTAAGTTGGCAGCAT
CACCCGACGCACTTTGCGCCGAATAAATACCTGTGACGGAAGATCACTTCGCAGAATAAATAAATCCTGG
TGTCCCTGTTGATACCGGGAAGCCCTGGGCCAACTTTTGGCGAAAATGAGACGTTGATCGGCACGTAAGA
GGTTCCAACTTTCACCATAATGAAATAAGATCACTACCGGGCGTATTTTTTGAGTTATCGAGATTTTCAG
GAGCTAAGGAAGCTAAAATGGAGAAAAAAATCACTGGATATACCACCGTTGATATATCCCAATGGCATCG
TAAAGAACATTTTGAGGCATTTCAGTCAGTTGCTCAATGTACCTATAACCAGACCGTTCAGCTGGATATT
ACGGCCTTTTTAAAGACCGTAAAGAAAAATAAGCACAAGTTTTATCCGGCCTTTATTCACATTCTTGCCC
GCCTGATGAATGCTCATCCGGAATTCCGTATGGCAATGAAAGACGGTGAGCTGGTGATATGGGATAGTGT
TCACCCTTGTTACACCGTTTTCCATGAGCAAACTGAAACGTTTTCATCGCTCTGGAGTGAATACCACGAC
GATTTCCGGCAGTTTCTACACATATATTCGCAAGATGTGGCGTGTTACGGTGAAAACCTGGCCTATTTCC
CTAAAGGGTTTATTGAGAATATGTTTTTCGTCTCAGCCAATCCCTGGGTGAGTTTCACCAGTTTTGATTT
AAACGTGGCCAATATGGACAACTTCTTCGCCCCCGTTTTCACCATGGGCAAATATTATACGCAAGGCGAC
AAGGTGCTGATGCCGCTGGCGATTCAGGTTCATCATGCCGTTTGTGATGGCTTCCATGTCGGCAGAATGC
TTAATGAATTACAACAGTACTGCGATGAGTGGCAGGGCGGGGCGTAATTTTTTTAAGGCAGTTATTGGTG
CCCTTAAACGCCTGGTTGCTACGCCTGAATAAGTGATAATAAGCGGATGAATGGCAGAAATTCGAAAGCA
AATTCGACCCGGTCGTCGGTTCAGGGCAGGGTCGTTAAATAGCCGCTTATGTCTATTGCTGGTTTACCGG
TTTATTGACTACCGGAAGCAGTGTGACCGTGTGCTTCTCAAATGCCTGAGGCCAGTTTGCTCAGGCTCTC
CCCGTGGAGGTAATAATTGACGTTATGATCATTTATTCTGCCTCCCAGAGCCTGATAAAAACGGTTACCG
GATCGAGTCAGGCAACTATGGATGAACGAAATAGACAGATCGCTTAGATAGGTGCCTCACTGATTAAGCA
TTGGTAACTGTCAGACCAAGTTTACTCATATATACTTTAGATTGATTTAAAACTTCATTTTTAATTTAAA
AGGATCTAGGTGAAGATCCTTTTTGATAATCTCATGACCAAAATCCCTTAACGTGAGTTTTCGTTCCACT
GAGCGTCAGACCCCGTAGAAAAGATCAAAGGATCTTCTTGAGATCCTTTTTTTCTGCGCGTAATCTGCTG
CTTGCAAACAAAAAAACCACCGCTACCAGCGGTGGTTTGTTTGCCGGATCAAGAGCTACCAACTCTTTTT
CCGAAGGTAACTGGCTTCAGCAGAGCGCAGATACCAAATACTGTCCTTCTAGTGTAGCCGTAGTTAGGCC
ACCACTTCAAGAACTCTGTAGCACCGCCTACATACCTCGCTCTGCTAATCCTGTTACCAGTGGCTGCTGC
CAGTGGCGATAAGTCGTGTCTTACCGGGTTGGACTCAAGACGATAGTTACCGGATAAGGCGCAGCGGTCG
GACTGAACGGGGGGTTCGTGCACACAGCCCAGCTTGGAGCGAACGACCTACACCGAACTGAGATACCTAC
AGCGTGAGCTATGAGAAAGCGCCACGCTTCCCGAAGGGAGAAAGGCGGACAGGTATCCGGTAAGCGGCAG
GGTCGGAACAGGAGAGCGCACGAGGGAGCTTCCAGGGGGAAACGCCTGGTATCTTTATAGTCCTGTCGGG
TTTCGCCACCTCTGACTTGAGCGTCGATTTTTGTGATGCTCGTCAGGGGGGCGGAGCCTATGGAAAAACG
CCAGCAACGCGGCCTTTTTACGGTTCCTGGCCTTTTGCTGGCCTTTTGCTCACATGTTCTTTCCTGCGTT
ATCCCCTGATTCTGTGGATAACCGTATTACCGCCTTTGAGTGAGCTGATACCGCTCGCCGCAGCCGAACG
ACCGAGCGCAGCGAGTCAGTGAGCGAGGAAGCGGAAGAGCGCCTGATGCGGTATTTTCTCCTTACGCATC
TGTGCGGTATTTCACACCGCATAAATTCCGACACCATCGAATGGCGCAAAACCTTTCGCGGTATGGCATG
ATAGCGCCCGGAAGAGAGTCAATTCAGGGTGGTGAATGTGAAACCAGTAACGTTATACGATGTCGCAGAG
TATGCCGGTGTCTCTTATCAGACCGTTTCCCGCGTGGTGAACCAGGCCAGCCACGTTTCTGCGAAAACGC
GGGAAAAAGTGGAAGCGGCGATGGCGGAGCTGAATTACATTCCCAACCGCGTGGCACAACAACTGGCGGG
CAAACAGTCGTTGCTGATTGGCGTTGCCACCTCCAGTCTGGCCCTGCACGCGCCGTCGCAAATTGTCGCG
GCGATTAAATCTCGCGCCGATCAACTGGGTGCCAGCGTGGTGGTGTCGATGGTAGAACGAAGCGGCGTCG
AAGCCTGTAAAGCGGCGGTGCACAATCTTCTCGCGCAACGCGTCAGTGGGCTGATCATTAACTATCCGCT
GGATGACCAGGATGCCATTGCTGTGGAAGCTGCCTGCACTAATGTTCCGGCGTTATTTCTTGATGTCTCT
GACCAGACACCCATCAACAGTATTATTTTCTCCCATGAAGACGGTACGCGACTGGGCGTGGAGCATCTGG
TCGCATTGGGTCACCAGCAAATCGCGCTGTTAGCGGGCCCATTAAGTTCTGTCTCGGCGCGTCTGCGTCT
GGCTGGCTGGCATAAATATCTCACTCGCAATCAAATTCAGCCGATAGCGGAACGGGAAGGCGACTGGAGT
GCCATGTCCGGTTTTCAACAAACCATGCAAATGCTGAATGAGGGCATCGTTCCCACTGCGATGCTGGTTG
CCAACGATCAGATGGCGCTGGGCGCAATGCGCGCCATTACCGAGTCCGGGCTGCGCGTTGGTGCGGATAT
CTCGGTAGTGGGATACGACGATACCGAAGACAGCTCATGTTATATCCCGCCGTTAACCACCATCAAACAG
GATTTTCGCCTGCTGGGGCAAACCAGCGTGGACCGCTTGCTGCAACTCTCTCAGGGCCAGGCGGTGAAGG
GCAATCAGCTGTTGCCCGTCTCACTGGTGAAAAGAAAAACCACCCTGGCGCCCAATACGCAAACCGCCTC
TCCCCGCGCGTTGGCCGATTCATTAATGCAGCTGGCACGACAGGTTTCCCGACTGGAAAGCGGGCAGTGA
GCGCAACGCAACTAATGTAAGTTAGCTCACTCATTAGGCACCCCAGGCTTTACACTTTATGCTTCCGGCT
CGTATGTTGTGTGGAATTGTGAGCGGATAACAATTTCACACAGGAAACAGCTATGACCATGATTACGGAT
TCACTGGCCGTCGTTTTACAACGTCGTGACTGGGAAAACCCTGGCGTTACCCAACTTAATCGCCTTGCAG
CACATCCCCCTTTCGCCAGCTGGCGTAATAGCGAAGAGGC
Features (pLannotate 1.2.2; 19 found; start..end, strand, type, name):
    109..153     +  promoter       T5 promoter: bacteriophage T5 promoter for E. coli RNA polymerase, with embedded lac operator
    161..177     +  protein_bind   lac operator: The lac repressor binds to the lac operator to inhibit transcription in E. coli. This inhibition can be relieved by adding lactose or isopropyl-β-D-thiogalactopyranoside (IPTG). lac repressor encoded by lacI
    220..1368    +  CDS            ftsZ: FTSZ_ECOLI - Also known as sfiB, sulB. Experimental evidence at protein level: Swiss-Prot protein existence level 1. Essential cell division protein that forms a contractile ring structure (Z ring) at the future cell division site. The regulation of the ring assembly controls the timing and the location of cell division. One of the functions of the FtsZ ring is to recruit other cell division proteins to the septum to produce a new cell wall between the dividing cells. Binds GTP and shows GTPase activity. Polymerization and bundle formation is enhanced by CbeA. From Escherichia coli (strain K12
   1405..2082    +  CDS            mEos3.2: mEos3.2 is a photoconvertible green/yellow fluorescent protein published in 2012, derived from Lobophyllia hemprichii. It is reported to be a rapidly-maturing monomer with moderate acid sensitivity.
   2134..2228    +  terminator     lambda t0 terminator: transcription terminator from phage lambda
   2265..2304    +  CDS            rop (fragment): Rop protein, which maintains plasmids at low copy number; rop
   2406..2446    +  misc_feature   bom (fragment): basis of mobility region from pBR322
   2528..2664    -  mobile_element IS1 (fragment): prokaryotic transposable element IS1
   2785..2887    +  promoter       cat promoter: promoter of the E. coli cat gene encoding chloramphenicol acetyltransferase
   2888..3547    +  CDS            CmR: chloramphenicol acetyltransferase; cat; confers resistance to chloramphenicol
   3855..3926    +  CDS            bla(M) (fragment): β-lactamase lacking the signal sequence; bla(M); allows cytosolic expression of β-lactamase
   4098..4686    +  rep_origin     ori: high-copy-number ColE1/pMB1/pBR322/pUC origin of replication
   4872..4923    -  misc_feature   bom (fragment): basis of mobility region from pBR322
   4930..5007    +  promoter       lacI promoter: lacI
   5008..6090    +  CDS            lacI: lac repressor; lacI; The lac repressor binds to the lac operator to inhibit transcription in E. coli. This inhibition can be relieved by adding lactose or isopropyl-β-D-thiogalactopyranoside (IPTG).
   6103..6124    +  protein_bind   CAP binding site: CAP binding activates transcription in the presence of cAMP. E. coli catabolite activator protein
   6139..6169    +  promoter       lac promoter: promoter for the E. coli lac operon
   6177..6193    +  protein_bind   lac operator: The lac repressor binds to the lac operator to inhibit transcription in E. coli. This inhibition can be relieved by adding lactose or isopropyl-β-D-thiogalactopyranoside (IPTG). lac repressor encoded by lacI
   6213..29      +  CDS            lacZα (fragment) (across the origin): LacZα fragment of β-galactosidase; lacZ fragment
