[The description below was written by a language model from this plasmid's Addgene catalogue record and pLannotate feature annotations shown in this document.]
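Description:
pJL005 is a 6,340 bp bacterial expression plasmid built on the pCA24N backbone for producing the E. coli cell division protein FtsZ fused at its C terminus to the photoconvertible fluorescent protein mEos3.2. It replicates from a high-copy ColE1/pMB1-type origin and is selected with chloramphenicol through a cat (CmR) gene driven by its own promoter. The feature table also picks up short remnants of rop, bom, IS1, β-lactamase and lacZα. These are annotated only as fragments and appear to be backbone leftovers rather than functional parts.

The expression cassette starts with a bacteriophage T5 promoter that carries an embedded lac operator, followed by a second lac operator. This T5-lac arrangement is read by the host E. coli RNA polymerase and is held off by lac repressor. The plasmid supplies that repressor itself from a lacI gene with its own promoter, so expression can be kept low and tuned with IPTG in ordinary strains. Downstream lies the 1,149 bp ftsZ coding sequence, separated by a short gap, presumably a linker, from the mEos3.2 coding sequence, and the unit ends at the phage lambda t0 terminator.

FtsZ is a GTPase that polymerises into the Z ring at the future division site and recruits other division proteins. Because mEos3.2 is a monomer that can be switched from green to red emission, it suits single-molecule localisation methods. The associated publication used three-dimensional superresolution imaging to study how FtsZ GTPase activity and concentration affect nanoscale Z-ring structure in living cells. The depositor notes that imaging was carried out in a strain with a more wild-type background.
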