Addgene plasmid #92327: pJL005
Purpose: Express FtsZ tagged with mEos3.2 in E coli
Depositing lab: Jie Xiao. Depositing organization: Johns Hopkins University and School of Medicine. Publication: Influence of FtsZ GTPase activity and concentration on nanoscale Z-ring structure in vivo revealed by three-dimensional Superresolution imaging. Lyu Z, Coltharp C, Yang X, Xiao J. Biopolymers. 2016 Oct;105(10):725-34. doi: 10.1002/bip.22895. PubMed 27310678.
Backbone
  Vector backbone: pCA24N
  Vector type: Bacterial Expression
Growth in bacteria
  Bacterial resistance: Chloramphenicol, 25 μg/mL
  Growth temperature: 37°C
  Growth strain: DH5alpha
  Growth instructions: Note the depositor uses BW25113 for molecular/imaging assays, as this strain provided a more “wild-type” background.
  Copy number: High Copy
Gene/Insert
  Gene/Insert name: FtsZ
  Species: E. coli
  Insert size (bp): 1149
  Promoter: T5-lac
  Tag / fusion protein: mEos3.2 (C terminal on insert)
  Cloning method: Ligation Independent Cloning
  Sequencing primers: 5′ ctttcgtcttcacctcgagaaatc; 3′ gctaattaagcttggctgcaggt
Terms and licenses: Academic/Nonprofit Terms; Industry Terms: Not Available to Industry
How to cite: pJL005 was a gift from Jie Xiao (Addgene plasmid # 92327 ; http://n2t.net/addgene:92327 ; RRID:Addgene_92327)
